Addgene plasmid #241814: pCS2-Myc-TRIP12-CD
Purpose: Expresses Myc-tagged catalytic dead TRIP12 in mammalian cells.
Depositing lab: Ethan Lee. Depositing organization: Vanderbilt University. Publication: The TRIP12 E3 ligase induces SWI/SNF component BRG1-beta-catenin interaction to promote Wnt signaling. Kassel S, Yuan K, Bunnag N, Neitzel LR, Lu W, Schwarzkopf A, Maines B, Loberg MA, Xu G, Adams A, McCray AD, Cho A, Rockouski M, Orton G, Goldsmith L, Aronno MMA, Spencer ZT, Khan OM, Ye F, Williams C, Lebensohn AM, Rohatgi R, Wang X, Weiss VL, Hong CC, Kettenbach AN, Robbins DJ, Ahmed Y, Lee E. Nat Commun. 2025 Jun 5;16(1):5248. doi: 10.1038/s41467-025-60535-5. PubMed 40473626.
Backbone
  Vector backbone: pCS2
  Backbone manufacturer: GenScript
  Vector type: Mammalian Expression
Growth in bacteria
  Bacterial resistance: Ampicillin, 100 μg/mL
  Growth temperature: 37°C
  Growth strain: DH5alpha
  Copy number: Unknown
Gene/Insert
  Gene/Insert name: TRIP12 (alt name: ULF)
  Species: H. sapiens (human)
  Mutation: catalytic dead (C2007A)
  Entrez Gene: TRIP12 (a.k.a. MRD49, TRIP-12, TRIPC, ULF)
  Tag / fusion protein: Myc (N terminal on insert)
Terms and licenses: Academic/Nonprofit Terms; Industry Terms: Not Available to Industry
How to cite: pCS2-Myc-TRIP12-CD was a gift from Ethan Lee (Addgene plasmid # 241814 ; http://n2t.net/addgene:241814 ; RRID:Addgene_241814)
