[The description below was written by a language model from this plasmid's Addgene catalogue record and pLannotate feature annotations shown in this document.]
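Description:
pCS2-Myc-TRIP12-CD is a mammalian expression plasmid of about 10.5 kb built on the pCS2 backbone. It carries human TRIP12 (also known as ULF) as a catalytically dead mutant with an N-terminal Myc tag. It is propagated in E. coli through a high-copy ColE1/pUC-type origin and selected with ampicillin via the β-lactamase gene and its native promoter. An f1 phage origin is also present, along with residual lac promoter/operator, lacI and lacZα fragments left over from the cloning vector lineage.

Expression in mammalian cells is driven by the simian cytomegalovirus IE94 enhancer/promoter, which lies at the end of the sequence record and reads across the circular junction into the coding cassette. An SP6 promoter sits just upstream of the open reading frame and would allow in vitro synthesis of sense RNA. The annotated T7 (fragment) and T3 promoters lie on the opposite strand downstream of the insert. The reading frame begins with six tandem copies of the Myc epitope, which allow detection and immunoprecipitation with anti-Myc antibodies. These are followed by the roughly 6.1 kb TRIP12 coding sequence, and an SV40 polyadenylation signal follows the insert.

TRIP12 is an E3 ubiquitin ligase involved in the ubiquitin fusion degradation pathway and in regulating the DNA damage response. The C2007A substitution is recorded as abolishing its catalytic activity. The construct therefore serves as a ligase-inactive control or comparator for testing which TRIP12 functions depend on its ubiquitin ligase activity. The associated study examines TRIP12 in BRG1–β-catenin interaction and Wnt signaling.
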