Features (pLannotate 1.2.2; 21 found; start..end, strand, type, name):
     35..53      +  promoter       SP6 promoter: promoter for bacteriophage SP6 RNA polymerase
    103..132     +  CDS            Myc: Myc (human c-Myc proto-oncogene) epitope tag
    142..171     +  CDS            Myc: Myc (human c-Myc proto-oncogene) epitope tag
    181..210     +  CDS            Myc: Myc (human c-Myc proto-oncogene) epitope tag
    220..249     +  CDS            Myc: Myc (human c-Myc proto-oncogene) epitope tag
    259..288     +  CDS            Myc: Myc (human c-Myc proto-oncogene) epitope tag
    322..351     +  CDS            Myc: Myc (human c-Myc proto-oncogene) epitope tag
    367..6486    +  CDS            TRIP12: TRIPC_HUMAN - Also known as KIAA0045, ULF. Experimental evidence at protein level: Swiss-Prot protein existence level 1. E3 ubiquitin-protein ligase involved in ubiquitin fusion degradation (UFD) pathway and regulation of DNA repair (PubMed:19028681, PubMed:22884692). Part of the ubiquitin fusion degradation (UFD) pathway, a process that mediates ubiquitination of protein at their N-terminus, regardless of the presence of lysine residues in target proteins (PubMed:19028681). Acts as a key regulator of DNA damage response by acting as a suppressor of RNF168, an E3 ubiquitin-protein ligase that
   6505..6522    -  promoter       T7 promoter (fragment): promoter for bacteriophage T7 RNA polymerase
   6527..6661    -  polyA_signal   SV40 poly(A) signal: SV40 polyadenylation signal
   6774..6792    -  promoter       T3 promoter: promoter for bacteriophage T3 RNA polymerase
   6837..6853    -  protein_bind   lac operator: The lac repressor binds to the lac operator to inhibit transcription in E. coli. This inhibition can be relieved by adding lactose or isopropyl-β-D-thiogalactopyranoside (IPTG). lac repressor encoded by lacI
   6861..6891    -  promoter       lac promoter: promoter for the E. coli lac operon
   6906..6927    -  protein_bind   CAP binding site: CAP binding activates transcription in the presence of cAMP. E. coli catabolite activator protein
   6940..7032    -  CDS            lacI (fragment): lac repressor; lacI; The lac repressor binds to the lac operator to inhibit transcription in E. coli. This inhibition can be relieved by adding lactose or isopropyl-β-D-thiogalactopyranoside (IPTG).
   7215..7803    -  rep_origin     ori: high-copy-number ColE1/pMB1/pBR322/pUC origin of replication
   7974..8834    -  CDS            AmpR: β-lactamase; bla; confers resistance to ampicillin, carbenicillin, and related antibiotics
   8835..8939    -  promoter       AmpR promoter: bla
   8992..9420    -  rep_origin     f1 ori (sequence partly withheld): f1 bacteriophage origin of replication; arrow indicates direction of (+) strand synthesis
   9425..9491    -  CDS            lacZα (fragment): LacZα fragment of β-galactosidase; lacZ fragment
   9498..10475   +  promoter       CMV IE94 promoter: enhancer/promoter region of simian cytomegalovirus major immediate early transcription unit IE94
>Addgene plasmid #241814 | pCS2-Myc-TRIP12-CD | addgene full sequence | sequence record 482212 | Addgene NGS Result
CGCCATTCTGCCTGGGGACGTCGGAGCAAGCTTGATTTAGGTGACACTATAGAATACAAGCTACTTGTTC
TTTTTGCAGGATCCCATCGATTTAAAGCTATGGAGCAAAAGCTCATTTCTGAAGAGGACTTGAATGAAAT
GGAGCAAAAGCTCATTTCTGAAGAGGACTTGAATGAAATGGAGCAAAAGCTCATTTCTGAAGAGGACTTG
AATGAAATGGAGCAAAAGCTCATTTCTGAAGAGGACTTGAATGAAATGGAGCAAAAGCTCATTTCTGAAG
AGGACTTGAATGAAATGGAGAGCTTGGGCGACCTCACCATGGAGCAAAAGCTCATTTCTGAAGAGGACTT
GAATTCAGGCCGGCCCATGTCCAACCGGCCTAATAACAATCCAGGGGGGTCACTGCGACGTTCACAGAGG
AACACTGCCGGGGCCCAACCACAAGACGACTCAATAGGAGGAAGGTCACATTTAGGGCAGGCAAAACATA
AGGGATATAGCCCTCCTGAGAGTAGAAAATCTAATTCTAAGGCACCCAAAGTGCAGTCTAATACTACTTC
TGAACTGTCAAGGGGACACCTTTCTAAAAGAAGCTGCAGTTCATCATCTGCTGTGATAGTTCCACAACCA
GAGGATCCAGACAGAGCCAATACTTCAGAAAGACAAAAAACGGGGCAGGTGCCTAAGAAAGACAATTCTC
GAGGAGTGAAGCGCAGTGCTAGTCCAGACTACAACAGGACCAATTCTCCTAGCTCTGCAAAAAAACCAAA
AGCACTTCAGCATACTGAATCTCCCTCAGAAACAAATAAGCCACATAGTAAGTCAAAGAAGAGACATTTA
GACCAGGAGCAACAACTGAAATCTGCACAATCACCATCAACAAGCAAGGCTCATACCAGGAAGAGTGGGG
CCACTGGCGGTTCACGGAGTCAGAAAAGAAAAAGGACAGAGAGTTCTTGTGTAAAGAGTGGCTCCGGGTC
TGAATCAACTGGTGCAGAAGAGAGATCTGCGAAACCTACCAAGCTGGCTTCAAAATCAGCCACCTCAGCC
AAAGCTGGGTGTAGCACCATCACTGATTCTTCTTCTGCTGCCTCTACTTCCTCCTCGTCTTCTGCTGTAG
CCTCGGCCTCCTCCACTGTACCACCAGGTGCCAGAGTGAAACAAGGAAAAGATCAGAACAAGGCCAGGCG
TTCCCGTTCAGCGTCCAGTCCCAGCCCCAGAAGAAGTAGCAGGGAAAAGGAACAGAGTAAAACTGGTGGC
TCTTCAAAATTTGATTGGGCTGCTCGTTTCAGCCCTAAAGTTAGCCTTCCTAAAACAAAACTGTCTCTTC
CAGGGTCTTCTAAGTCAGAGACATCAAAACCTGGACCTTCTGGATTACAGGCCAAATTAGCAAGTTTAAG
AAAATCTACGAAGAAACGCAGTGAGTCTCCACCTGCTGAGCTCCCCAGTTTGAGGCGGAGCACACGCCAA
AAGACCACGGGCTCCTGTGCTAGTACCAGTCGGCGAGGCTCTGGCCTGGGCAAAAGAGGAGCAGCTGAAG
CTCGTCGACAGGAGAAAATGGCAGACCCTGAAAGCAACCAGGAGGCAGTAAATTCTTCAGCTGCTCGGAC
AGATGAAGCTCCCCAAGGAGCTGCAGCCTCTAGTTCTGTTGCAGGGGCTGTTGGCATGACCACCTCTGGG
GAGAGTGAATCAGATGATTCCGAGATGGGACGTTTGCAAGCTTTGTTAGAGGCAAGGGGTCTTCCCCCTC
ACCTATTTGGTCCTCTTGGTCCTCGGATGTCACAGCTTTTCCATAGAACAATTGGAAGTGGAGCTAGTTC
TAAGGCCCAGCAGCTACTACAAGGATTGCAAGCCAGTGATGAAAGTCAACAGCTTCAGGCAGTTATTGAG
ATGTGTCAGTTACTGGTCATGGGAAATGAGGAGACACTGGGAGGGTTTCCTGTCAAGAGTGTTGTTCCAG
CTTTGATTACGTTACTTCAGATGGAGCACAATTTTGATATTATGAACCATGCTTGTCGAGCCTTAACATA
CATGATGGAAGCACTTCCTCGATCTTCTGCTGTTGTAGTAGATGCTATTCCTGTCTTTTTAGAAAAGCTG
CAAGTTATTCAGTGTATTGATGTGGCAGAGCAGGCCTTGACTGCCTTGGAGATGTTGTCACGGAGACATA
GTAAAGCCATTCTACAGGCGGGTGGTTTGGCAGACTGCTTGCTGTACCTAGAATTCTTCAGCATAAATGC
CCAAAGAAATGCATTAGCAATTGCAGCTAATTGCTGCCAGAGTATCACGCCAGATGAATTTCATTTTGTG
GCAGATTCACTCCCATTGCTAACCCAAAGGCTAACACATCAGGATAAAAAGTCAGTAGAAAGCACTTGCC
TTTGTTTTGCACGCCTAGTGGACAACTTCCAGCATGAGGAGAATTTACTCCAGCAGGTTGCTTCCAAAGA
TCTGCTTACAAATGTTCAACAGCTGTTGGTAGTGACTCCACCCATTTTAAGTTCTGGGATGTTTATAATG
GTGGTTCGCATGTTTTCTCTGATGTGTTCCAACTGTCCAACTTTAGCTGTTCAACTTATGAAACAAAACA
TTGCAGAAACGCTTCACTTTCTCCTGTGTGGTGCCTCCAATGGAAGTTGTCAGGAACAGATTGATCTTGT
TCCACGAAGCCCTCAAGAGTTGTATGAACTGACATCTCTGATTTGTGAACTTATGCCATGTTTACCAAAA
GAAGGCATTTTTGCAGTTGATACCATGTTGAAGAAGGGAAATGCACAGAACACAGATGGTGCGATATGGC
AGTGGCGTGATGATCGGGGCCTCTGGCATCCATATAACAGGATTGACAGCCGGATCATTGAGCAAATCAA
TGAGGACACGGGAACAGCACGTGCCATTCAGAGAAAACCTAACCCGTTAGCCAATAGTAACACTAGTGGA
TATTCAGAGTCAAAGAAGGATGATGCTCGAGCACAGCTTATGAAAGAGGATCCGGAACTGGCTAAGTCTT
TTATTAAGACGTTATTTGGTGTTCTTTATGAAGTGTATAGTTCCTCAGCAGGACCTGCGGTCAGACATAA
GTGCCTTAGAGCAATTCTTAGGATAATTTATTTTGCGGATGCTGAACTTCTGAAGGATGTTCTGAAAAAT
CATGCTGTTTCAAGTCACATTGCTTCCATGCTGTCAAGCCAAGACCTGAAGATAGTAGTGGGAGCACTTC
AGATGGCAGAAATTTTAATGCAGAAGTTACCTGATATTTTTAGTGTTTACTTCAGAAGAGAAGGTGTAAT
GCATCAAGTAAAACACTTAGCAGAATCAGAGTCTTTGTTGACAAGTCCACCAAAGGCATGTACGAATGGA
TCGGGATCCATGGGATCCACAACTTCAGTCAGCAGTGGGACAGCCACAGCTGCCACTCATGCTGCAGCTG
ACTTGGGATCACCCAGCTTGCAGCACAGCAGGGATGATTCTTTAGATCTCAGCCCTCAAGGTCGATTAAG
TGATGTTCTAAAGAGAAAACGACTGCCAAAACGAGGGCCAAGAAGGCCAAAGTACTCACCTCCAAGAGAT
GATGACAAAGTAGACAATCAAGCTAAAAGCCCCACCACTACTCAGTCACCTAAATCTTCTTTCCTGGCAA
GCTTGAATCCAAAAACATGGGGAAGGTTAAGTACACAGTCCAACAGCAACAACATTGAGCCAGCACGGAC
TGCGGGAGGTAGTGGCCTTGCCAGGGCTGCCTCAAAGGATACCATCTCCAATAATAGAGAAAAAATTAAA
GGTTGGATTAAGGAGCAGGCACATAAATTTGTAGAACGTTATTTCAGTTCTGAGAATATGGATGGAAGCA
ACCCTGCATTGAATGTCCTTCAGAGACTTTGTGCTGCAACCGAACAACTCAACCTCCAGGTGGATGGTGG
AGCTGAGTGCCTTGTAGAAATCCGTAGCATAGTCTCAGAGTCAGATGTTTCATCATTTGAAATCCAACAT
AGTGGATTTGTGAAGCAGCTGTTGCTTTATTTGACATCTAAAAGTGAAAAGGATGCTGTGAGCAGAGAGA
TCAGATTAAAGCGATTTCTTCATGTATTTTTTTCTTCTCCACTTCCTGGAGAAGAGCCCATTGGAAGAGT
GGAACCAGTGGGTAATGCACCTTTGTTGGCATTAGTTCACAAGATGAACAACTGCCTCAGCCAGATGGAA
CAATTTCCAGTCAAAGTACATGATTTCCCTAGTGGAAATGGGACAGGAGGCAGCTTTTCTCTCAACAGAG
GATCACAGGCTTTAAAATTTTTCAACACACATCAATTAAAATGCCAGTTACAAAGGCATCCAGACTGTGC
AAATGTGAAGCAGTGGAAGGGTGGACCTGTCAAGATTGACCCTCTGGCTTTGGTACAAGCCATCGAGAGA
TACCTTGTAGTTAGAGGGTATGGAAGAGTAAGAGAAGATGATGAAGACAGCGATGACGATGGATCAGATG
AGGAAATAGATGAGTCTCTGGCTGCTCAGTTCCTAAATTCAGGAAATGTAAGACACAGGCTGCAGTTTTA
TATTGGAGAACATTTGCTGCCGTATAACATGACTGTGTATCAGGCAGTACGGCAGTTTAGTATACAGGCT
GAAGATGAAAGAGAATCCACAGATGATGAGAGCAATCCTCTAGGCAGAGCTGGTATTTGGACAAAGACTC
ATACAATATGGTATAAACCTGTGAGAGAGGATGAAGAAAGTAATAAAGATTGTGTTGGTGGTAAAAGAGG
AAGAGCCCAAACAGCTCCAACGAAAACTTCCCCTAGAAATGCAAAAAAGCATGATGAGTTATGGCACGAT
GGAGTGTGCCCATCAGTATCAAATCCTTTAGAAGTTTACCTCATTCCCACACCACCTGAAAATATAACAT
TTGAAGACCCGTCATTAGATGTGATCCTTCTTTTAAGAGTTTTACATGCTATCAGTCGATACTGGTATTA
CTTGTATGATAATGCAATGTGCAAGGAAATTATTCCAACTAGTGAATTTATTAACAGTAAGTTAACAGCA
AAAGCAAATAGGCAACTTCAAGATCCTTTAGTAATCATGACAGGAAACATCCCAACATGGCTTACTGAGC
TAGGAAAAACCTGCCCATTTTTCTTTCCTTTTGATACCCGGCAAATGCTTTTTTATGTAACTGCATTTGA
TCGGGACCGAGCAATGCAAAGATTACTTGATACCAACCCAGAAATCAACCAGTCTGATTCTCAAGATAGC
AGAGTTGCACCTAGATTGGATAGAAAAAAACGTACTGTGAACCGAGAGGAGCTGCTGAAACAGGCGGAGT
CTGTGATGCAGGACCTCGGCAGCTCACGGGCCATGTTAGAAATCCAGTATGAAAATGAGGTTGGTACAGG
TCTTGGGCCTACACTGGAGTTTTATGCGCTTGTATCTCAGGAACTACAGAGAGCTGACTTGGGTCTTTGG
AGAGGTGAAGAAGTAACTCTTAGCAATCCAAAAGGGAGCCAAGAAGGGACCAAGTATATTCAAAACCTCC
AGGGCCTGTTTGCGCTTCCCTTTGGTAGGACAGCAAAGCCAGCTCATATCGCAAAGGTTAAGATGAAGTT
TCGCTTCTTAGGAAAATTAATGGCCAAGGCTATCATGGATTTCAGATTGGTGGACCTTCCCCTTGGCTTA
CCCTTTTATAAATGGATGCTACGGCAAGAAACTTCACTGACATCACACGATTTGTTTGACATCGACCCAG
TTGTAGCCAGATCAGTTTATCACCTAGAAGACATTGTCAGACAGAAGAAAAGACTTGAACAAGATAAATC
CCAGACCAAAGAGAGTCTACAGTATGCATTAGAAACCTTGACTATGAATGGCTGCTCAGTTGAAGATCTA
GGACTGGATTTCACTCTGCCAGGGTTTCCCAATATCGAACTGAAGAAAGGAGGGAAGGATATACCAGTCA
CTATCCACAATTTAGAGGAGTATCTAAGACTGGTTATATTCTGGGCACTAAATGAAGGCGTTTCTAGGCA
ATTTGATTCGTTCAGAGATGGATTTGAATCAGTCTTCCCACTCAGTCATCTTCAGTACTTCTACCCGGAG
GAACTGGATCAGCTCCTTTGTGGCAGTAAAGCAGACACTTGGGATGCAAAGACACTGATGGAATGCTGTA
GGCCTGATCATGGTTATACTCATGACAGTCGGGCTGTGAAGTTTTTGTTTGAGATTCTCAGTAGTTTTGA
TAATGAGCAGCAGAGGTTATTTCTCCAGTTTGTGACTGGTAGCCCAAGATTGCCTGTTGGAGGATTCCGG
AGTTTGAATCCACCTTTGACAATTGTCCGAAAGACGTTTGAATCAACAGAAAACCCAGATGACTTCTTGC
CCTCTGTAATGACTGCTGTGAACTATCTTAAGTTGCCGGACTATTCAAGCATTGAGATAATGCGTGAAAA
ACTGTTGATAGCAGCAAGAGAAGGGCAGCAGTCGTTCCATCTTTCCTAAGGCGCGCCTCTAGAACTATAG
TGAGTCGTATTACGTAGATCCAGACATGATAAGATACATTGATGAGTTTGGACAAACCACAACTAGAATG
CAGTGAAAAAAATGCTTTATTTGTGAAATTTGTGATGCTATTGCTTTATTTGTAACCATTATAAGCTGCA
ATAAACAAGTTAACAACAACAATTGCATTCATTTTATGTTTCAGGTTCAGGGGGAGGTGTGGGAGGTTTT
TTAATTCGCGGCCGCGGCGCCAATGCATTGGGCCCGGTACCCAGCTTTTGTTCCCTTTAGTGAGGGTTAA
TTGCGCGCTTGGCGTAATCATGGTCATAGCTGTTTCCTGTGTGAAATTGTTATCCGCTCACAATTCCACA
CAACATACGAGCCGGGAGCATAAAGTGTAAAGCCTGGGGTGCCTAATGAGTGAGCTAACTCACATTAATT
GCGTTGCGCTCACTGCCCGCTTTCCAGTCGGGAAACCTGTCGTGCCAGCTGCATTAATGAATCGGCCAAC
GCGCGGGGAGAGGCGGTTTGCGTATTGGGCGCTCTTCCGCTTCCTCGCTCACTGACTCGCTGCGCTCGGT
CGTTCGGCTGCGGCGAGCGGTATCAGCTCACTCAAAGGCGGTAATACGGTTATCCACAGAATCAGGGGAT
AACGCAGGAAAGAACATGTGAGCAAAAGGCCAGCAAAAGGCCAGGAACCGTAAAAAGGCCGCGTTGCTGG
CGTTTTTCCATAGGCTCCGCCCCCCTGACGAGCATCACAAAAATCGACGCTCAAGTCAGAGGTGGCGAAA
CCCGACAGGACTATAAAGATACCAGGCGTTTCCCCCTGGAAGCTCCCTCGTGCGCTCTCCTGTTCCGACC
CTGCCGCTTACCGGATACCTGTCCGCCTTTCTCCCTTCGGGAAGCGTGGCGCTTTCTCATAGCTCACGCT
GTAGGTATCTCAGTTCGGTGTAGGTCGTTCGCTCCAAGCTGGGCTGTGTGCACGAACCCCCCGTTCAGCC
CGACCGCTGCGCCTTATCCGGTAACTATCGTCTTGAGTCCAACCCGGTAAGACACGACTTATCGCCACTG
GCAGCAGCCACTGGTAACAGGATTAGCAGAGCGAGGTATGTAGGCGGTGCTACAGAGTTCTTGAAGTGGT
GGCCTAACTACGGCTACACTAGAAGAACAGTATTTGGTATCTGCGCTCTGCTGAAGCCAGTTACCTTCGG
AAAAAGAGTTGGTAGCTCTTGATCCGGCAAACAAACCACCGCTGGTAGCGGTGGTTTTTTTGTTTGCAAG
CAGCAGATTACGCGCAGAAAAAAAGGATCTCAAGAAGATCCTTTGATCTTTTCTACGGGGTCTGACGCTC
AGTGGAACGAAAACTCACGTTAAGGGATTTTGGTCATGAGATTATCAAAAAGGATCTTCACCTAGATCCT
TTTAAATTAAAAATGAAGTTTTAAATCAATCTAAAGTATATATGAGTAAACTTGGTCTGACAGTTACCAA
TGCTTAATCAGTGAGGCACCTATCTCAGCGATCTGTCTATTTCGTTCATCCATAGTTGCCTGACTCCCCG
TCGTGTAGATAACTACGATACGGGAGGGCTTACCATCTGGCCCCAGTGCTGCAATGATACCGCGAGACCC
ACGCTCACCGGCTCCAGATTTATCAGCAATAAACCAGCCAGCCGGAAGGGCCGAGCGCAGAAGTGGTCCT
GCAACTTTATCCGCCTCCATCCAGTCTATTAATTGTTGCCGGGAAGCTAGAGTAAGTAGTTCGCCAGTTA
ATAGTTTGCGCAACGTTGTTGCCATTGCTACAGGCATCGTGGTGTCACGCTCGTCGTTTGGTATGGCTTC
ATTCAGCTCCGGTTCCCAACGATCAAGGCGAGTTACATGATCCCCCATGTTGTGCAAAAAAGCGGTTAGC
TCCTTCGGTCCTCCGATCGTTGTCAGAAGTAAGTTGGCCGCAGTGTTATCACTCATGGTTATGGCAGCAC
TGCATAATTCTCTTACTGTCATGCCATCCGTAAGATGCTTTTCTGTGACTGGTGAGTACTCAACCAAGTC
ATTCTGAGAATAGTGTATGCGGCGACCGAGTTGCTCTTGCCCGGCGTCAATACGGGATAATACCGCGCCA
CATAGCAGAACTTTAAAAGTGCTCATCATTGGAAAACGTTCTTCGGGGCGAAAACTCTCAAGGATCTTAC
CGCTGTTGAGATCCAGTTCGATGTAACCCACTCGTGCACCCAACTGATCTTCAGCATCTTTTACTTTCAC
CAGCGTTTCTGGGTGAGCAAAAACAGGAAGGCAAAATGCCGCAAAAAAGGGAATAAGGGCGACACGGAAA
TGTTGAATACTCATACTCTTCCTTTTTCAATATTATTGAAGCATTTATCAGGGTTATTGTCTCATGAGCG
GATACATATTTGAATGTATTTAGAAAAATAAACAAATAGGGGTTCCGCGCACATTTCCCCGAAAAGTGCC
ACCTAAATTGTAAGCGTTAATATTTTGTTAAAATTCGCGTTAAATTTTTGTTAAATCAGCTCATTTTTTA
ACCAATAGGCCGAAATCGGCAAAATCCCTTATAAATCAAAAGAATAGACCGAGATAGGGT
[37 nt withheld, positions 9091-9127]
AAAGAACGTGGACTCCAACGTCAAAGG
[49 nt withheld, positions 9155-9203]
T
[91 nt withheld, positions 9205-9295]
G
[124 nt withheld, positions 9297-9420]
CCCATTCGCCATTCAGGCTGCGCAACTGTTGGGAAGGGCGATCGGTGCGGGCCTCTTCGCTATTACGCCA
GTCGACCGCCAATTCAATATGGCGTATATGGACTCATGCCAATTCAATATGGTGGATCTGGACCTGTGCC
AATTCAATATGGCGTATATGGACTCGTGCCAATTCAATATGGTGGATCTGGACCCCAGCCAATTCAATAT
GGCGGACTTGGCACCATGCCAATTCAATATGGCGGACCTGGCACTGTGCCAACTGGGGAGGGGTCTACTT
GGCACGGTGCCAAGTTTGAGGAGGGGTCTTGGCCCTGTGCCAAGTCCGCCATATTGAATTGGCATGGTGC
CAATAATGGCGGCCATATTGGCTATATGCCAGGATCAATATATAGGCAATATCCAATATGGCCCTATGCC
AATATGGCTATTGGCCAGGTTCAATACTATGTATTGGCCCTATGCCATATAGTATTCCATATATGGGTTT
TCCTATTGACGTAGATAGCCCCTCCCAATGGGCGGTCCCATATACCATATATGGGGCTTCCTAATACCGC
CCATAGCCACTCCCCCATTGACGTCAATGGTCTCTATATATGGTCTTTCCTATTGACGTCATATGGGCGG
TCCTATTGACGTATATGGCGCCTCCCCCATTGACGTCAATTACGGTAAATGGCCCGCCTGGCTCAATGCC
CATTGACGTCAATAGGACCACCCACCATTGACGTCAATGGGATGGCTCATTGCCCATTCATATCCGTTCT
CACGCCCCCTATTGACGTCAATGACGGTAAATGGCCCACTTGGCAGTACATCAATATCTATTAATAGTAA
CTTGGCAAGTACATTACTATTGGAAGTACGCCAGGGTACATTGGCAGTACTCCCATTGACGTCAATGGCG
GTAAATGGCCCGCGATGGCTGCCAAGTACATCCCCATTGACGTCAATGGGGAGGGGCAATGACGCAAATG
GGCGTTCCATTGACGTAAATGGGCGGTAGGCGTGCCTAATGGGAGGTCTATATAAGCAATGCTCGTTTAG
GGAAC
